>Addgene plasmid #43611 | III-GAGA | depositor partial sequence | sequence record 58876 | III-GAGA sequence 426 bps
CGTCTCGGCTCACCCCAGAGCAGGTCGTGGCAATCGCGAGCAATAACGGCGGAAAACAGGCTTTGGAAAC
GGTGCAGAGGCTCCTTCCAGTGCTGTGCCAAGCGCACGGACTCACCCCAGAGCAGGTCGTGGCAATCGCC
TCCAACATTGGCGGGAAACAGGCACTCGAGACTGTCCAGCGCCTGCTTCCCGTGCTGTGCCAAGCGCACG
GCCTCACCCCAGAGCAGGTCGTGGCAATCGCGAGCAATAACGGCGGAAAACAGGCTTTGGAAACGGTGCA
GAGGCTCCTTCCAGTGCTGTGCCAAGCGCACGGACTCACCCCAGAGCAAGTCGTGGCAATCGCCTCCAAC
ATTGGCGGGAAACAGGCACTCGAGACTGTCCAGCGCCTGCTTCCCGTGCTGTGCCAAGCGCACGGACTCA
GAGACG
