>Addgene plasmid #43611 | III-GAGA | addgene partial sequence | sequence record 61617 | M13-F20 5'-TGTAAAACGACGGCCAGT-3'
AGGGCGAATTGGGCCCTCTAGATGCATGCTCGAGCGGCCGCCAGTGTGATGGATATCTGCAGAATTCNCC
CTTCTTTCCTGTGCCCACGTCTCTGAGTCCGTGCGCTTGGCACAGCACGGGAAGCAGGCGCTGGACAGTC
TCGAGTGCCTGTTTCCCGCCAATGTTGGAGGCGATTGCCACGACTTGCTCTGGGGTGAGTCCGTGCGCTT
GGCACAGCACTGGAAGGAGCCTCTGCACCGTTTCCAAAGCCTGTTTTCCGCCGTTATTGCTCGCGATTGC
CACGACCTGCTCTGGGGTGAGGCCGTGCGCTTGGCACAGCACGGGAAGCAGGCGCTGGACAGTCTCGAGT
GCCTGTTTCCCGCCAATGTTGGAGGCGATTGCCACGACCTGCTCTGGGGTGAGTCCGTGCGCTTGGCACA
GCACTGGAAGGAGCCTCTGCACCGTTTCCAAAGCCTGTTTTCCGCCGTTATTGCTCGCGATTGCCACGAC
CTGCTCTGGGGTGAGCCGAGACGCGCTAGGACGGCAAGGGCGAATTCCAGCACACTGGCGGCCGTTACTA
GTGGATCCGAGCTCGGTACCAAGCTTGATGCATAGCTTGAGTATTCTATAGTGTCACCTAAATAGCTTGG
CGTAATCATGGTCATAGCTGTTTCCTGTGTGAAATTGTTATCCGCTCACAATTCCACACAACATACGAGC
CGGAAGCATAAAGTGTAAAGCCTGGGGTGCCTAATGAGTGAGCTAACTCACATTAATTGCGTTGCGCTCA
CTGCCCGCTTTCCAGTCGGGAAACCTGTCGTGCCAGCTGCATTAATGAATCGGCCAACGCGCGGGGAGAG
GCGGTTTGCGTATTGGGCGCTCTTCCGCTTCCTCGCTCACTGACTCGCTGCGCTCGGTCGTTCGGCTGCG
GCGAGCGGTATCAGCTCACTCAAAGGCGGTAATACGGTTATCCACAGAATCAGGAAAATA
