[The description below was written by a language model from this plasmid's Addgene catalogue record.]
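Description:
III-GAGA is a bacterial cloning plasmid built on the commercial pCRII-TOPO backbone (about 4.0 kb without insert), into which a 426 bp synthetic insert was introduced by TOPO cloning. It is a high-copy plasmid maintained in E. coli and is recorded as conferring resistance to both ampicillin and kanamycin, consistent with the dual markers carried by this backbone. The insert sits between the T7 and M13-reverse priming sites, which are listed for sequencing across it. The vector is intended only for propagation and storage of the fragment. The record describes no expression cassette for mammalian or other host cells, and no feature table is provided, so individual backbone elements cannot be confirmed beyond what the catalogue fields state.

The record does not explicitly describe what the insert encodes, giving only its name, synthetic origin and size. The plasmid was deposited in connection with a TALEN genome-editing system developed for making human stem cell-based disease models. In that context, the name suggests a pre-assembled block of TALE repeat units recognising the four-base sequence G-A-G-A, with "III" probably indicating its position in an ordered assembly. The insert size is roughly that of four TALE repeats, which fits this reading, but it remains an inference rather than a recorded fact. On that reading, III-GAGA would be one member of a library of multimer modules that are excised or amplified and joined in order to build a full-length custom TALE DNA-binding array. That array would then be transferred into a separate nuclease expression vector, rather than III-GAGA being used directly in cells.
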