Addgene plasmid #43611: III-GAGA
Depositing lab: Chad Cowan & Kiran Musunuru. Depositing organization: Harvard University. Publication: A TALEN Genome-Editing System for Generating Human Stem Cell-Based Disease Models. Ding Q, Lee YK, Schaefer EA, Peters DT, Veres A, Kim K, Kuperwasser N, Motola DL, Meissner TB, Hendriks WT, Trevisan M, Gupta RM, Moisan A, Banks E, Friesen M, Schinzel RT, Xia F, Tang A, Xia Y, Figueroa E, Wann A, Ahfeldt T, Daheron L, Zhang F, Rubin LL, Peng LF, Chung RT, Musunuru K, Cowan CA. Cell Stem Cell. 2012 Dec 12. pii: S1934-5909(12)00645-5. doi: 10.1016/j.stem.2012.11.011. PubMed 23246482.
Backbone
  Vector backbone: pCRII-TOPO
  Backbone manufacturer: Invitrogen
  Backbone size w/o insert (bp): 3973
  Vector type: Bacterial Cloning
Growth in bacteria
  Bacterial resistance: Ampicillin and Kanamycin, 100 & 50 μg/mL
  Growth temperature: 37°C
  Growth strain: Top10
  Copy number: High Copy
Gene/Insert
  Gene/Insert name: III-GAGA
  Species: Synthetic
  Insert size (bp): 426
  Cloning method: TOPO Cloning
  Sequencing primers: 5′ T7; 3′ M13-rev
Terms and licenses: Academic/Nonprofit Terms; Industry Terms: Not Available to Industry
How to cite: III-GAGA was a gift from Chad Cowan & Kiran Musunuru (Addgene plasmid # 43611 ; http://n2t.net/addgene:43611 ; RRID:Addgene_43611)
